>Addgene plasmid #207024 | BS-ZJLEU-PTEF1-HFL1-D384A Y387A-GFP | addgene full sequence | sequence record 430382 | Addgene NGS Result
TTCGTCGAAAAAGGCAATAAAAATTTTTATCACGTTTCTTTTTCTTGAAAATTTTTTTTTTTGATTTTTT
TCTCTTTCGATGACCTCCCATTGATATTTAAGTTAATAAACGGTCTTCAATTTCTCAAGTTTCAGTTTCA
TTTTTCTTGTTCTATTACAACTTTTTTTACTTCTTGCTCATTAGAAAGAAAGCATAGCAATCTAATCTAA
GTTTTAATTACAAATGCTCGAGATGGAAAACAAACTACTTTGTTGGTGGTTGTACTGGCCATGCGTGTAT
TCATCTATTATAGCTACCATAATATCTTTTTACACCATAACTAGACACTTATTAAATTACCGTAAACCAT
ATGAACAAAGACTATCCATACGGATACTATTGCTCGTGCCCATTTTTAGTGTGTCATGCGCAAGTGGCAT
AATTAAGCCTGAAGCAGCTCAATTTTATGTCGATCCTATCAGAGAATTTTATGAAGCATTCGTTATTTAC
ACTTTTTTCACATTTTTAACACTACTACTAGGAGGCGAGAGGAACATCATTACTGTTTTAAGCTTAAATC
ACGCCCCCACAAGACATCCGATACCGCTAATAGGTAAAATTTGCAAACCGATAGACTTATCTGATCCTTT
TGATTTTCTTTTTGTCAAAAAAGGCATATTACAGTATGTTTGGTTCAAACCATTTTATTGTTTTGGTACA
TTGATATGCAGTGCATGGAAGCTACCCAAATTCGAAATATTTTTGAACGTTTTTTATAATATTTCAGTGA
CTTGGTCACTGTATAGTTTAGCACTATTTTGGAAGTGTCTCTATCCGGAATTAACTCCTTATAAACCATG
GTTGAAATTTTTATGTGTCAAATTGATTATTTTTGCCTCTTATTGGCAGAGCATCATAATCCAGGGTCTA
GTGGTTACTGGAAAGTTGGGTACGGGAAACCAAGATCGAACCTCTGGATATGTGTACAAGAATGGGCTCC
TGTGTATAGAGATGGTGCCTTTCGCCATCTTGCATGCAGTAGCTTTCCCTTGGAACAAATACACAGCATT
TAGCATACCTTATGGGGCCAGGATGAAATTCATTTACGCTTTGAAAGATTTTCTTGGTTGCGGTGATCTA
ATATGGGATTTTAAACAGACTTTGTTTGCTGGTCCCTTGTACTATAATTATAGGAACTTCGATCCTGAAG
CCATGGATCTATTAAGCACTAGACAACAATCCGGTGCGACTATGGAAAGACTAAAGCATGGGCTAAGATT
TACTGATAATGGAAGAAATAGTTATTGGGTGGCATATGGGAGTATAGATAACAACCTTGTTCCGGAATCA
ATAGAGGAATCATGGGAAGATGATATTGCTGGTCAGAGAACTTTTCCTGAGGCGCCAAATGCGCCGGTTG
TTCACGACTACACGATGGGCCATCGATATAGTAGATCAATGAATGATTTAAGAAGAGATGTTCAAAGTAG
GTCATCAATGGCTTGTCGGATCCCCGGGTTAATTAACAGTAAAGGAGAAGAACTTTTCACTGGAGTTGTC
CCAATTCTTGTTGAATTAGATGGTGATGTTAATGGGCACAAATTTTCTGTCAGTGGAGAGGGTGAAGGTG
ATGCAACATACGGAAAACTTACCCTTAAATTTATTTGCACTACTGGAAAACTACCTGTTCCATGGCCAAC
ACTTGTCACTACTTTCACTTATGGTGTTCAATGCTTTTCAAGATACCCAGATCATATGAAACGGCATGAC
TTTTTCAAGAGTGCCATGCCCGAAGGTTATGTACAGGAAAGAACTATATTTTTCAAAGATGACGGGAACT
ACAAGACACGTGCTGAAGTCAAGTTTGAAGGTGATACCCTTGTTAATAGAATCGAGTTAAAAGGTATTGA
TTTTAAAGAAGATGGAAACATTCTTGGACACAAATTGGAATACAACTATAACTCACACAATGTATACATC
ATGGCAGACAAACAAAAGAATGGAATCAAAGTTAACTTCAAAATTAGACACAACATTGAAGATGGAAGCG
TTCAACTAGCAGACCATTATCAACAAAATACTCCAATTGGCGATGGCCCTGTCCTTTTACCAGACAACCA
TTACCTGTCCACACAATCTGCCCTTTCGAAAGATCCCAACGAAAAGAGAGACCACATGGTCCTTCTTGAG
TTTGTAACAGCTGCTGGGATTACACATGGCATGGATGAACTATACAAATAGTAAGGATCCTGAGTAAATA
AGCTGCCGCGCGAATTTCTTATGATTTATGATTTTTATTATTAAATAAGTTATAAAAAAAATAAGTGTAT
ACAAATTTTAAAGTGACTCTTAGGTTTTAAAACGAAAATTCTTATTCTTGAGTAACTCTTTCCTGTAGGT
CAGGTTGCTTTCTCAGGTATAGCATGAGGTCGCTCTTATTGACCACACCGAGCTCTAAGCAAATAGCTAA
ATTATATACGAATTAATATTATGATTAAGTGTTTACGTGAGTGCGATATTTTTATTACTATCTTATACAG
TTGTATATACTCTATAAAATGAGTTGTCTATTAATTAACGCGATGAATGCTTTCTGGGTTTACCTCTCCA
ACAACTCTAGTTTACTTCTCAATACATTCAATTGTATTTGATTTGTCAATACTTCATCATTAATCAATTC
TATAGTTTTGTTTTTCTCGTTTATTTCCAAATTTAATGCATCAATTTTATTATTCAATTTGTCGTTGATT
TTGGTTAATGATTTTATGGTTTGATCTCTGGCATTGATTGTTTGTGTTAGTTTTTCATTATTGATAATTA
AATTATTTAAGTTAGTTATCAACTCGGTGTTTTCAAGTTTCAAGTTTTCAATTTCTTTAGAGTTTATTAG
ATTTGTCAAAGTTTCTGAATTGCTTGATTGGTCCTGTAGAAGAGTATTTGTTGTTGTGGATAATTGATTC
AATTTTTGAGACAATTGCTGGAAGGCGTTGAAATATCTAGCATCAATCTCATGGTTTTTTTCCCGAGAGT
CTCGTAGATTCAATTGTTTTAATATATCTTGGGACCACTCTTGATTTGAACTCATGGAAATTAAACTGGG
TGTTGTGTTGTGGTGTAATGATTGTACCCCCTTTGCTTATAATTGTGTGGCCACCGAAGTCGGTGATGCT
GTCGCCGAAGAAGTTAAGAAAATCCTTGCTTAAAAAGATTCTCTTTTTTTATGATATTTGTACATAAACT
TTATAAATGAAATTCATAATAGAAACGACACGAAATTACAAAATGGAATATGTTCATAGGGTAGACGAAA
CTATATACGCAATCTACATACATTTATCAAGAAGGAGAAAAAGGAGGATGTAAAGGAATACAGGTAAGCA
AATTGATACTAATGGCTCAACGTGATAAGGAAAAAGAATTGCACTTTAACATTAATATTGACAAGGAGGA
GGGCACCACACAAAAAGTTAGGTGTAACAGAAAATCATGAAACTATGATTCCTAATTTATATATTGGAGG
ATTTTCTCTAAAAAAAAAAAAATACAACAAATAAAAAACACTCAATGACCTGACCATTTGATGGAGTTTA
AGTCAATACCTCCTTGAACCATTTCCCATAATGGTGAAAGTTCCCTCAAGAATTTTACTCTGTCAGAAAC
GGCCTTAACGACGTAGGCCGGCCATTTAAATGTTTAAACGGCCACGCTGGCCCCCTATAGTGAGTCGTAT
TACAATTCACTGGCCGTCGTTTTACAACGTCGTGACTGGGAAAACCCTGGCGTTACCCAACTTAATCGCC
TTGCAGCACATCCCCCTTTCGCCAGCTGGCGTAATAGCGAAGAGGCCCGCACCGATCGCCCTTCCCAACA
GTTGCGCAGCCTGAATGGCGAATGG
[124 nt withheld, positions 3876-3999]
C
[91 nt withheld, positions 4001-4091]
A
[49 nt withheld, positions 4093-4141]
CCTTTGACGTTGGAGTCCACGTTCTTT
[37 nt withheld, positions 4169-4205]
ACCCTATCTCGGTCTATTCTTTTGATTTATAAGGGATTTTGCCGATTTCGGCCTATTGGTTAAAAAATGA
GCTGATTTAACAAAAATTTAACGCGAATTTTAACAAAATATTAACGCTTACAATTTCCTGATGCGGTATT
TTCTCCTTACGCATCTGTGCGGTATTTCACACCGCATAGGGTAATAACTGATATAATTAAATTGAAGCTC
TAATTTGTGAGTTTAGTATTAGGATCTCTACCCTTGGCGAAAAGTCCTCTGCCAACAATGATGATATCTG
ATCCACCACTTACAACTTCGTCGACGGTTCTGTACTGCTGACCCAATATGCGTATATATACCAATCTAAG
TCTGTGCTCCTTCCTTCGTTCTTCCTTCTGTTCGGAGATTACCGAATCAAAAAAATTTCAAGGAAACCGA
AATCAAAAAAAAGAATAAAAAAAAAATGATGAATTGAAAAGGTGGTATGGTGCACTCTCAGTACAATCTG
CTCTGATGCCGCATAGTTAAGCCAGCCCCGACACCCGCCAACACCCGCTGACGCGCCCTGACGGGCTTGT
CTGCTCCCGGCATCCGCTTACAGACAAGCTGTGACCGTCTCCGGGAGCTGCATGTGTCAGAGGTTTTCAC
CGTCATCACCGAAACGCGCGAGACGAAAGGGCCTCGTGATACGCCTATTTTTATAGGTTAATGTCATGAT
AATAATGGTTTCTTAGACGTCGGCGCGCCGAGGACGTCAGGTGGCACTTTTCGGGGAAATGTGCGCGGAA
CCCCTATTTGTTTATTTTTCTAAATACATTCAAATATGTATCCGCTCATGAGACAATAACCCTGATAAAT
GCTTCAATAATATTGAAAAAGGAAGAGTATGAGTATTCAACATTTCCGTGTCGCCCTTATTCCCTTTTTT
GCGGCATTTTGCCTTCCTGTTTTTGCTCACCCAGAAACGCTGGTGAAAGTAAAAGATGCTGAAGATCAGT
TGGGTGCACGAGTGGGTTACATCGAACTGGATCTCAACAGCGGTAAGATCCTTGAGAGTTTTCGCCCCGA
AGAACGTTTTCCAATGATGAGCACTTTTAAAGTTCTGCTATGTGGCGCGGTATTATCCCGTATTGACGCC
GGGCAAGAGCAACTCGGTCGCCGCATACACTATTCTCAGAATGACTTGGTTGAGTACTCACCAGTCACAG
AAAAGCATCTTACGGATGGCATGACAGTAAGAGAATTATGCAGTGCTGCCATAACCATGAGTGATAACAC
TGCGGCCAACTTACTTCTGACAACGATCGGAGGACCGAAGGAGCTAACCGCTTTTTTGCACAACATGGGG
GATCATGTAACTCGCCTTGATCGTTGGGAACCGGAGCTGAATGAAGCCATACCAAACGACGAGCGTGACA
CCACGATGCCTGTAGCAATGGCAACAACGTTGCGCAAACTATTAACTGGCGAACTACTTACTCTAGCTTC
CCGGCAACAATTAATAGACTGGATGGAGGCGGATAAAGTTGCAGGACCACTTCTGCGCTCGGCCCTTCCG
GCTGGCTGGTTTATTGCTGATAAATCTGGAGCCGGTGAGCGTGGGTCTCGCGGTATCATTGCAGCACTGG
GGCCAGATGGTAAGCCCTCCCGTATCGTAGTTATCTACACGACGGGGAGTCAGGCAACTATGGATGAACG
AAATAGACAGATCGCTGAGATAGGTGCCTCACTGATTAAGCATTGGTAACTGTCAGACCAAGTTTACTCA
TATATACTTTAGATTGATTTAAAACTTCATTTTTAATTTAAAAGGATCTAGGTGAAGATCCTTTTTGATA
ATCTCATGACCAAAATCCCTTAACGTGAGTTTTCGTTCCACTGAGCGTCAGACCCCGTAGAAAAGATCAA
AGGATCTTCTTGAGATCCTTTTTTTCTGCGCGTAATCTGCTGCTTGCAAACAAAAAAACCACCGCTACCA
GCGGTGGTTTGTTTGCCGGATCAAGAGCTACCAACTCTTTTTCCGAAGGTAACTGGCTTCAGCAGAGCGC
AGATACCAAATACTGTTCTTCTAGTGTAGCCGTAGTTAGGCCACCACTTCAAGAACTCTGTAGCACCGCC
TACATACCTCGCTCTGCTAATCCTGTTACCAGTGGCTGCTGCCAGTGGCGATAAGTCGTGTCTTACCGGG
TTGGACTCAAGACGATAGTTACCGGATAAGGCGCAGCGGTCGGGCTGAACGGGGGGTTCGTGCACACAGC
CCAGCTTGGAGCGAACGACCTACACCGAACTGAGATACCTACAGCGTGAGCTATGAGAAAGCGCCACGCT
TCCCGAAGGGAGAAAGGCGGACAGGTATCCGGTAAGCGGCAGGGTCGGAACAGGAGAGCGCACGAGGGAG
CTTCCAGGGGGAAACGCCTGGTATCTTTATAGTCCTGTCGGGTTTCGCCACCTCTGACTTGAGCGTCGAT
TTTTGTGATGCTCGTCAGGGGGGCGGAGCCTATGGAAAAACGCCAGCAACGCGGCCTTTTTACGGTTCCT
GGCCTTTTGCTGGCCTTTTGCTCACATGTTCTTTCCTGCGTTATCCCCTGATTCTGTGGATAACCGTATT
ACCGCCTTTGAGTGAGCTGATACCGCTCGCCGCAGCCGAACGACCGAGCGCAGCGAGTCAGTGAGCGAGG
AAGCGGAAGAGCGCCCAATACGCAAACCGCCTCTCCCCGCGCGTTGGCCGATTCATTAATGCAGCTGGCA
CGACAGGTTTCCCGACTGGAAAGCGGGCAGTGAGCGCAACGCAATTAATGTGAGTTAGCTCACTCATTAG
GCACCCCAGGCTTTACACTTTATGCTTCCGGCTCGTATGTTGTGTGGAATTGTGAGCGGATAACAATTTC
ACACAGGAAACAGCTATGACCATGATTACGCCAAGCTCGGAATTAACCCTCACTAAAGGGAACAAAAGCT
GGGCCGGCCATTTAAATGTTTAAACGGCCACGCTGGCCGAGGAGAACTTCTAGTATATCTACATACCTAA
TATTATTGCCTTATTAAAAATGGAATCCCAACGATTACATCAAAATCCACATTCTCTTCAAAATCAATTG
TCCTGTACTTCCTTGTTCATGTGTGTTCAAAAACGTTATATTTATAGGATAATTATACTCTATTTCTCAA
CAAGTAATTGGTTGTTTGGCCGAGCGGTCTAAGGCGCCTGATTCAAGAAATATCTTGACCGCAGTTAACT
GTGGGAATACTCAGGTATCGTAAGATGCAAGAGTTCGAATCTCTTAGCAACCATTATTTTTTTCCTCAAC
ATAACGAGAACACACAGGGGCGCTATCGCACAGAATCAAATTCGATGACTGGAAATTTTTTGTTAATTTC
AGAGGTCGCCTGACGCATATACCTTTTTCAACTGAAAAATTGGGAGAAAAAGGAAAGGTGAGAGCGCCGG
AACCGGCTTTTCATATAGAATAGAGAAGCGTTCATGACTAAATGCTTGCATCACAATACTTGAAGTTGAC
AATATTATTTAAGGACCTATTGTTTTTTCCAATAGGTGGTTAGCAATCGTCTTACTTTCTAACTTTTCTT
ACCTTTTACATTTCAGCAATATATATATATATATTTCAAGGATATACCATTCTAATGTCTGCCCCTAAGT
TACCAATAGATAGCGGTTTAATATAAGGTTTCAACAAGAAATATTTTGTGAAAATCAAAAGTTAATAGTT
TCACTGTCGAAAATATGAAAGTTTAAGTTTTCAGTTCATCCCATTGTAGTTATCAAATTTCTGTGTTTCC
CGTATATGTGTGCTCTGTATTCATCGCTATCTTGAAACTGGTTATGATCGTTGCGCATGTGACCTGTATC
GCTCAAAAGAGCCCGGCACCGGTACCGGGCAAAAGCCCCTAGCAAGCTAAAATGATTCAACTTTCGTAGT
AATTTGTTCAACCGGTCACAGTAAAGTCAATGACTAACTTTTGAATCGAGGATGTATTTCCAATTGAAAG
CAATGTATATATAAACCATTGTGTTGAAGCTTGTCTTACAGTTTTCTTGTATCCTCCCATTGTTCATATA
GTACTTAAAGTACCATAATCCTTAAAGAACAAACTTGAAAGAGAATACACTATACACAACTAATAAATAA
AGAATAATCATGGCTGTGACCAAGACAATTGTAGTTCTACCAGGTGACCATGTTGGTCAAGAAATCACTG
AAGAGGCCATTAAAGTTTTAAATGCTATTCAGGAATGTCGTCCAGACAAGGTCAATTTCAAGTTTGATCA
TCATTTGATCGGTGGTGCTGCAATTGATGCCACTGGTGTTCCATTACCAGACGAAGCTTTGGAGGCCTCT
AAGAAAGCTGATGCCGTGCTTCTGGGTGCTGTTGGTGGTCCAAAATGGGGTACTGGCGCTGTCAGACCAG
AACAAGGTCTTTTGAAAATCCGTAAGGAGTTGCAATTGTATGCTAATCTAAGACCATGTAATTTTGCATC
TGATTCCTTACTAGATCTATCGCCATTGAAGCCTGAAATTGCAAGAGGTACAGATTTCGTCGTTGTTAGA
GAACTAGTGGGTGGTATTTATTTCGGGGAGAGAAAAGAAGATGAAGGTGATGGTGTCGCCTGGGATAGCG
AAAAGTATTCTGTGCCCGAAGTTCAAAGAATCACTAGAATGGCTGCTTTCATGGCTCTGCAACACAACCC
ACCTTTACCTATTTGGTCTCTAGATAAAGCCAACGTTCTAGCATCATCAAGATTATGGAGAAAAACAGTG
GAAGAGACGATTAAGAATGAATTCCCACAATTGACTGTTCAACATCAATTGATTGATTCCGCTGCTATGA
TCTTGGTTAAGAACCCAACTCATCTAAATGGTATTATTATCACAAACAATATGTTTGGTGATATTATCTC
CGATGAAGCCTCCGTGATCCCAGGTTCGTTAGGATTACTTCCATCTGCCTCCTTGGCATCTCTTCCAGAT
AAGAATACGGCATTTGGTTTATATGAGCCATGTCATGGCTCTGCTCCAGACTTACCAAAGGGAAAGGTTA
ACCCCGTAGCAACAATCCTATCTGCTGCTATGATGTTGAAGTTGTCTCTGGACCTGTTCGAAGAAGGTGA
AATTATAGAACAAGCAGTCAAGAAAGTGTTGGATTCTGGTATCAGAACAGCGGATCTAAAGGGTACCAAC
TCTACTACTGAGGTCGGTGATGCAGTAGCGAAAGCTGTCAGGGAACTATTAGCTTAGACTTAGTAGATGT
ACAGTTGCATACATAAGTCTGAACAGAAAGAAGTAAATATCATATCTAGTTCGGTTTAGAAATCAGTGAC
TATATTGGTTTTGACCAGATCGCAATCCTTGCAAGCATTTAGTAATGACTATCAAACCGGTGAATCATCT
GATAAGGCTATATTAGCTTGTGCATTCGCATGTATCGGGAAACGAACGGTACCGGGCCCCCACACACCAT
AGCTTCAAAATGTTTCTACTCCTTTTTTACTCTTCCAGATTTTCTCGGACTCCGCGCATCGCCGTACCAC
TTCAAAACACCCAAGCACAGCATACTAAATTTCCCCTCTTTCTTCCTCTAGGGTGTCGTTAATTACCCGT
ACTAAAGGTTTGGAAAAGAAAAAAGAGACCGCCTCGTTTCTTTTTC
Features (pLannotate 1.2.2; 25 found; start..end, strand, type, name):
    233..1486    +  CDS            TM184_YEAST: Experimental evidence at protein level: Swiss-Prot protein existence level 1. From Saccharomyces cerevisiae (strain ATCC 204508 / S288c) (Baker's yeast).
   1508..2221    +  CDS            GFP: Aequoria victoria green fluorescent protein
   2250..2415    +  terminator     ADH1 terminator: S. cerevisiae ADH1; transcription terminator for the S. cerevisiae alcohol dehydrogenase 1 (ADH1) gene
   3131..3183    +  CDS            LEU2 (fragment): 3-isopropylmalate dehydrogenase, required for leucine biosynthesis; S. cerevisiae LEU2; yeast auxotrophic marker
   3545..3655    -  CDS            NFS1 (fragment): NFS1_YEAST - Also known as SPL1 From Saccharomyces cerevisiae (strain ATCC 204508 / S288c) (Baker's yeast).
   3694..3712    -  promoter       T7 promoter: promoter for bacteriophage T7 RNA polymerase
   3715..3872    +  CDS            lacZα (fragment): LacZα fragment of β-galactosidase; lacZ fragment
   3876..4304    +  rep_origin     f1 ori (sequence partly withheld): f1 bacteriophage origin of replication; arrow indicates direction of (+) strand synthesis
   4332..4383    -  misc_feature   bom (fragment): basis of mobility region from pBR322
   4439..4531    -  CDS            URA3 (fragment): PYRF_YEAST - Experimental evidence at protein level: Swiss-Prot protein existence level 1. From Saccharomyces cerevisiae (strain ATCC 204508 / S288c) (Baker's yeast).
   4531..4663    -  promoter       URA3 promoter (fragment): S. cerevisiae URA3
   4671..4720    -  misc_feature   bom (fragment): basis of mobility region from pBR322
   4822..4857    -  CDS            rop (fragment): Rop protein, which maintains plasmids at low copy number; rop
   4969..5073    +  promoter       AmpR promoter: bla
   5074..5934    +  CDS            AmpR: β-lactamase; bla; confers resistance to ampicillin, carbenicillin, and related antibiotics
   6105..6693    +  rep_origin     ori: high-copy-number ColE1/pMB1/pBR322/pUC origin of replication
   6876..6968    +  CDS            lacI (fragment): lac repressor; lacI; The lac repressor binds to the lac operator to inhibit transcription in E. coli. This inhibition can be relieved by adding lactose or isopropyl-β-D-thiogalactopyranoside (IPTG).
   6981..7002    +  protein_bind   CAP binding site: CAP binding activates transcription in the presence of cAMP. E. coli catabolite activator protein
   7017..7047    +  promoter       lac promoter: promoter for the E. coli lac operon
   7055..7071    +  protein_bind   lac operator: The lac repressor binds to the lac operator to inhibit transcription in E. coli. This inhibition can be relieved by adding lactose or isopropyl-β-D-thiogalactopyranoside (IPTG). lac repressor encoded by lacI
   7116..7134    +  promoter       T3 promoter: promoter for bacteriophage T3 RNA polymerase
   7205..7282    +  CDS            YO192_YEAST (fragment): Experimental evidence at protein level: Swiss-Prot protein existence level 1. From Saccharomyces cerevisiae (strain ATCC 204508 / S288c) (Baker's yeast).
   7422..7829    +  promoter       LEU2 promoter: S. cerevisiae LEU2
   8345..9439    +  CDS            LEU2: LEU3_YEAST - Experimental evidence at protein level: Swiss-Prot protein existence level 1. Catalyzes the oxidation of 3-carboxy-2-hydroxy-4- methylpentanoate (3-isopropylmalate) to 3-carboxy-4-methyl-2- oxopentanoate. The product decarboxylates to 4-methyl-2 oxopentanoate. From Saccharomyces cerevisiae (strain ATCC 204508 / S288c) (Baker's yeast).
   9655..211     +  promoter       TEF1 promoter (across the origin): S. cerevisiae TEF1; promoter for EF-1α
