[The description below was written by a language model from this plasmid's Addgene catalogue record and pLannotate feature annotations shown in this document.]
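Description:
BS-ZJLEU-PTEF1-HFL1-D384A Y387A-GFP is a yeast expression plasmid of about 9.9 kb built on the BS-ZJLEU backbone. The annotated features give this backbone a pBluescript-like architecture: a high-copy ColE1/pUC origin and an ampicillin resistance gene (AmpR, β-lactamase) with its own promoter for propagation and selection in E. coli, an f1 origin, and remnants of the lacZα/lac promoter region flanked by T7 and T3 promoters. Selection in Saccharomyces cerevisiae relies on the LEU2 auxotrophic marker, which is present as a full coding sequence with its own promoter. No yeast replication origin (2μ or CEN/ARS) is annotated. Together with an additional LEU2 fragment and neighbouring genomic remnants (NFS1, YO192), this would be consistent with an integrating design, although the record does not say how the plasmid is maintained in yeast. Short URA3, bom, rop and lacI fragments appear to be leftovers from earlier cloning steps.

The payload is S. cerevisiae HFL1, annotated by its Swiss-Prot entry TM184_YEAST, carrying the point mutations D384A and Y387A. It is fused at its C terminus to Aequorea victoria GFP. The strong constitutive TEF1 promoter, which spans the sequence origin, drives transcription, and the ADH1 terminator ends it. The insert was assembled by Gibson cloning.

The stated purpose is expression of an Hfl1 point mutant. The associated study concerns Hfl1-mediated recruitment of Atg8 to membranes and the turnover of vacuolar membrane proteins as yeast cells approach stationary phase. The GFP fusion lets the mutant's localisation and abundance be followed by fluorescence, presumably for comparison with wild-type Hfl1. The record does not state what functional effect the two substitutions have.
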