Addgene plasmid #207024: BS-ZJLEU-PTEF1-HFL1-D384A Y387A-GFP
Purpose: Expression of Hfl1 point mutant. Uses auxotrophic marker LEU2 (Saccharomyces cerevisiae).
Depositing lab: Zhiping Xie. Depositing organization: Shanghai Jiao Tong University. Publication: Membrane recruitment of Atg8 by Hfl1 facilitates turnover of vacuolar membrane proteins in yeast cells approaching stationary phase. He CW, Cui XF, Ma SJ, Xu Q, Ran YP, Chen WZ, Mu JX, Li H, Zhu J, Gong Q, Xie Z. BMC Biol. 2021 Jun 4;19(1):117. doi: 10.1186/s12915-021-01048-7. PubMed 34088313.
Backbone
  Vector backbone: BS-ZJLEU
  Vector type: Yeast Expression
Growth in bacteria
  Bacterial resistance: Ampicillin, 100 μg/mL
  Growth temperature: 37°C
  Growth strain: DH5alpha
  Copy number: High Copy
Gene/Insert
  Gene/Insert name: HFL1
  Species: S. cerevisiae (budding yeast)
  Mutation: D384A Y387A
  Promoter: pTEF1
  Tag / fusion protein: GFP (C terminal on insert)
  Cloning method: Gibson Cloning
Terms and licenses: Academic/Nonprofit Terms; Industry Terms: Not Available to Industry
How to cite: BS-ZJLEU-PTEF1-HFL1-D384A Y387A-GFP was a gift from Zhiping Xie (Addgene plasmid # 207024 ; http://n2t.net/addgene:207024 ; RRID:Addgene_207024)
